Addgene plasmid #195638: pBEL2754
Purpose: Expression/purification of 6xHis-TEV-sfGFP-MlaA (227-251; L245N)
Depositing lab: Gira Bhabha & Damian Ekiert. Depositing organization: NYU Grossman School of Medicine. Publication: Protein-protein interactions in the Mla lipid transport system probed by computational structure prediction and deep mutational scanning. MacRae MR, Puvanendran D, Haase MAB, Coudray N, Kolich L, Lam C, Baek M, Bhabha G, Ekiert DC. J Biol Chem. 2023 Apr 24:104744. doi: 10.1016/j.jbc.2023.104744. PubMed 37100290.
Backbone
  Vector backbone: pET21a
  Vector type: Bacterial Expression
Growth in bacteria
  Bacterial resistance: Ampicillin, 100 μg/mL
  Growth temperature: 37°C
  Growth strain: DH5alpha
  Copy number: High Copy
Gene/Insert
  Gene/Insert name: sfGFP-MlaA
  Species: E. coli
  Mutation: 6xHis-TEV-sfGFP-MlaA (227-251; L245N)
  Cloning method: Gibson Cloning
Terms and licenses: Academic/Nonprofit Terms; Industry Terms: Not Available to Industry
Depositor comments: Please visit https://www.biorxiv.org/content/10.1101/2022.12.09.519820v1 for bioRxiv preprint.
How to cite: pBEL2754 was a gift from Gira Bhabha & Damian Ekiert (Addgene plasmid # 195638 ; http://n2t.net/addgene:195638 ; RRID:Addgene_195638)
