[The description below was written by a language model from this plasmid's Addgene catalogue record and pLannotate feature annotations shown in this document.]
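Description:
pBEL2754 is a bacterial expression plasmid built on the pET21a backbone for producing and purifying a fusion of superfolder GFP to a short C-terminal peptide of the E. coli outer-membrane lipoprotein MlaA. It is maintained in E. coli under ampicillin selection through the bla gene and its own promoter, and replicates from a ColE1/pBR322-type origin. The catalogue lists it as high copy, although the annotation also detects rop and the bom mobility region typical of pBR322-derived pET vectors. An f1 origin is present, along with leftover backbone features that have no evident role in expression: tetracycline-resistance gene fragments, a loxP site and a small piece of multiple cloning site.

The expression cassette is the standard pET arrangement. A T7 promoter followed by a lac operator drives the open reading frame, a T7 terminator closes it, and a plasmid-borne lacI gene supplies repressor, so transcription depends on T7 RNA polymerase in the host and is inducible with IPTG. According to the catalogue, the encoded protein reads 6xHis, TEV protease site, sfGFP, then MlaA residues 227–251 carrying the L245N substitution. The feature table annotates the sfGFP coding sequence and the immediately adjoining 75-nt mlaA fragment, but not the His tag or TEV site, which presumably lie in the unannotated stretch upstream of sfGFP. A short match to a T7 gene 10-derived solubility tag lies downstream of the mlaA fragment, and the record does not show whether it is translated.

The His tag allows affinity purification and the TEV site its removal, while sfGFP serves as a soluble, fluorescent carrier for the peptide. The associated study examined protein–protein interactions in the Mla lipid transport system, so this is presumably a point-mutant variant for testing the peptide's binding, though the record does not state the mutation's effect.
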