Features (pLannotate 1.2.2; 20 found; start..end, strand, type, name):
     12..440     +  rep_origin     f1 ori (sequence partly withheld): f1 bacteriophage origin of replication; arrow indicates direction of (+) strand synthesis
    542..575     +  protein_bind   loxP: Cre-mediated recombination occurs in the 8-bp core sequence (GCATACAT). Cre recombinase
    605..623     +  misc_feature   MCS (fragment): pBluescript multiple cloning site
    654..758     +  promoter       AmpR promoter: bla
    759..1619    +  CDS            AmpR: β-lactamase; bla; confers resistance to ampicillin, carbenicillin, and related antibiotics
   1790..2378    +  rep_origin     ori: high-copy-number ColE1/pMB1/pBR322/pUC origin of replication
   2564..2703    -  misc_feature   bom: basis of mobility region from pBR322
   2805..2996    -  CDS            rop: Rop protein, which maintains plasmids at low copy number; rop
   3013..3393    +  CDS            YPB1_ECOLX: Protein predicted: Swiss-Prot protein existence level 4. From Escherichia coli.
   3465..3756    -  CDS            TcR (fragment): tetracycline efflux protein; tet; confers resistance to tetracycline
   3771..3792    -  protein_bind   CAP binding site: CAP binding activates transcription in the presence of cAMP. E. coli catabolite activator protein
   3805..4887    -  CDS            lacI: lac repressor; lacI; The lac repressor binds to the lac operator to inhibit transcription in E. coli. This inhibition can be relieved by adding lactose or isopropyl-β-D-thiogalactopyranoside (IPTG).
   4888..4965    -  promoter       lacI promoter: lacI
   4973..5252    -  CDS            TcR (fragment): tetracycline efflux protein; tet; confers resistance to tetracycline
   5274..5292    +  promoter       T7 promoter: promoter for bacteriophage T7 RNA polymerase
   5293..5317    +  protein_bind   lac operator: The lac repressor binds to the lac operator to inhibit transcription in E. coli. This inhibition can be relieved by adding lactose or isopropyl-β-D-thiogalactopyranoside (IPTG). lac repressor encoded by lacI
   5414..6124    +  CDS            Superfolder GFP: Superfolder GFP is a basic (constitutively fluorescent) green fluorescent protein published in 2005, derived from Aequorea victoria. It is reported to be a very rapidly-maturing weak dimer.
   6125..6199    +  CDS            mlaA (fragment): MLAA_ECOLI - Also known as vacJ. Experimental evidence at protein level: Swiss-Prot protein existence level 1. Involved in a phospholipid transport pathway that maintains lipid asymmetry in the outer membrane by retrograde trafficking of phospholipids from the outer membrane to the inner membrane. From Escherichia coli (strain K12).
   6225..6274    +  CDS            SET1 (fragment): solubility-enhancement tag derived from T7 phage gene 10B
   6282..6329    +  terminator     T7 terminator: transcription terminator for bacteriophage T7 RNA polymerase
>Addgene plasmid #195638 | pBEL2754 | addgene full sequence | sequence record 383005 | Addgene NGS Result
TGGCGAATGGG
[124 nt withheld, positions 12-135]
C
[91 nt withheld, positions 137-227]
A
[49 nt withheld, positions 229-277]
CCTTTGACGTTGGAGTCCACGTTCTTT
[37 nt withheld, positions 305-341]
ACCCTATCTCGGTCTATTCTTTTGATTTATAAGGGATTTTGCCGATTTCGGCCTATTGGTTAAAAAATGA
GCTGATTTAACAAAAATTTAACGCGAATTTTAACAAAATATTAACGCTTACAATTTAGGTGGCACTTTTC
GGGGAACGACGACCTGCAGCCAAGCTAGCTTGGCTGGACGTAAACTCCTCTTCAGACCTAATAACTTCGT
ATAGCATACATTATACGAAGTTATATTAAGGGTTATTGAATATGATCGGAATTGGGCTGCAGGAATTCGA
TAGCTTGGCTGCAGGTCGACCTCGAGGATGTGCGCGGAACCCCTATTTGTTTATTTTTCTAAATACATTC
AAATATGTATCCGCTCATGAGACAATAACCCTGATAAATGCTTCAATAATATTGAAAAAGGAAGAGTATG
AGTATTCAACATTTCCGTGTCGCCCTTATTCCCTTTTTTGCGGCATTTTGCCTTCCTGTTTTTGCTCACC
CAGAAACGCTGGTGAAAGTAAAAGATGCTGAAGATCAGTTGGGTGCACGAGTGGGTTACATCGAACTGGA
TCTCAACAGCGGTAAGATCCTTGAGAGTTTTCGCCCCGAAGAACGTTTTCCAATGATGAGCACTTTTAAA
GTTCTGCTATGTGGCGCGGTATTATCCCGTATTGACGCCGGGCAAGAGCAACTCGGTCGCCGCATACACT
ATTCTCAGAATGACTTGGTTGAGTACTCACCAGTCACAGAAAAGCATCTTACGGATGGCATGACAGTAAG
AGAATTATGCAGTGCTGCCATAACCATGAGTGATAACACTGCGGCCAACTTACTTCTGACAACGATCGGA
GGACCGAAGGAGCTAACCGCTTTTTTGCACAACATGGGGGATCATGTAACTCGCCTTGATCGTTGGGAAC
CGGAGCTGAATGAAGCCATACCAAACGACGAGCGTGACACCACGATGCCTGCAGCAATGGCAACAACGTT
GCGCAAACTATTAACTGGCGAACTACTTACTCTAGCTTCCCGGCAACAATTAATAGACTGGATGGAGGCG
GATAAAGTTGCAGGACCACTTCTGCGCTCGGCCCTTCCGGCTGGCTGGTTTATTGCTGATAAATCTGGAG
CCGGTGAGCGTGGCTCTCGCGGTATCATTGCAGCACTGGGGCCAGATGGTAAGCCCTCCCGTATCGTAGT
TATCTACACGACGGGGAGTCAGGCAACTATGGATGAACGAAATAGACAGATCGCTGAGATAGGTGCCTCA
CTGATTAAGCATTGGTAACTGTCAGACCAAGTTTACTCATATATACTTTAGATTGATTTAAAACTTCATT
TTTAATTTAAAAGGATCTAGGTGAAGATCCTTTTTGATAATCTCATGACCAAAATCCCTTAACGTGAGTT
TTCGTTCCACTGAGCGTCAGACCCCGTAGAAAAGATCAAAGGATCTTCTTGAGATCCTTTTTTTCTGCGC
GTAATCTGCTGCTTGCAAACAAAAAAACCACCGCTACCAGCGGTGGTTTGTTTGCCGGATCAAGAGCTAC
CAACTCTTTTTCCGAAGGTAACTGGCTTCAGCAGAGCGCAGATACCAAATACTGTCCTTCTAGTGTAGCC
GTAGTTAGGCCACCACTTCAAGAACTCTGTAGCACCGCCTACATACCTCGCTCTGCTAATCCTGTTACCA
GTGGCTGCTGCCAGTGGCGATAAGTCGTGTCTTACCGGGTTGGACTCAAGACGATAGTTACCGGATAAGG
CGCAGCGGTCGGGCTGAACGGGGGGTTCGTGCACACAGCCCAGCTTGGAGCGAACGACCTACACCGAACT
GAGATACCTACAGCGTGAGCTATGAGAAAGCGCCACGCTTCCCGAAGGGAGAAAGGCGGACAGGTATCCG
GTAAGCGGCAGGGTCGGAACAGGAGAGCGCACGAGGGAGCTTCCAGGGGGAAACGCCTGGTATCTTTATA
GTCCTGTCGGGTTTCGCCACCTCTGACTTGAGCGTCGATTTTTGTGATGCTCGTCAGGGGGGCGGAGCCT
ATGGAAAAACGCCAGCAACGCGGCCTTTTTACGGTTCCTGGCCTTTTGCTGGCCTTTTGCTCACATGTTC
TTTCCTGCGTTATCCCCTGATTCTGTGGATAACCGTATTACCGCCTTTGAGTGAGCTGATACCGCTCGCC
GCAGCCGAACGACCGAGCGCAGCGAGTCAGTGAGCGAGGAAGCGGAAGAGCGCCTGATGCGGTATTTTCT
CCTTACGCATCTGTGCGGTATTTCACACCGCAATGGTGCACTCTCAGTACAATCTGCTCTGATGCCGCAT
AGTTAAGCCAGTATACACTCCGCTATCGCTACGTGACTGGGTCATGGCTGCGCCCCGACACCCGCCAACA
CCCGCTGACGCGCCCTGACGGGCTTGTCTGCTCCCGGCATCCGCTTACAGACAAGCTGTGACCGTCTCCG
GGAGCTGCATGTGTCAGAGGTTTTCACCGTCATCACCGAAACGCGCGAGGCAGCTGCGGTAAAGCTCATC
AGCGTGGTCGTGAAGCGATTCACAGATGTCTGCCTGTTCATCCGCGTCCAGCTCGTTGAGTTTCTCCAGA
AGCGTTAATGTCTGGCTTCTGATAAAGCGGGCCATGTTAAGGGCGGTTTTTTCCTGTTTGGTCACTGATG
CCTCCGTGTAAGGGGGATTTCTGTTCATGGGGGTAATGATACCGATGAAACGAGAGAGGATGCTCACGAT
ACGGGTTACTGATGATGAACATGCCCGGTTACTGGAACGTTGTGAGGGTAAACAACTGGCGGTATGGATG
CGGCGGGACCAGAGAAAAATCACTCAGGGTCAATGCCAGCGCTTCGTTAATACAGATGTAGGTGTTCCAC
AGGGTAGCCAGCAGCATCCTGCGATGCAGATCCGGAACATAATGGTGCAGGGCGCTGACTTCCGCGTTTC
CAGACTTTACGAAACACGGAAACCGAAGACCATTCATGTTGTTGCTCAGGTCGCAGACGTTTTGCAGCAG
CAGTCGCTTCACGTTCGCTCGCGTATCGGTGATTCATTCTGCTAACCAGTAAGGCAACCCCGCCAGCCTA
GCCGGGTCCTCAACGACAGGAGCACGATCATGCGCACCCGTGGGGCCGCCATGCCGGCGATAATGGCCTG
CTTCTCGCCGAAACGTTTGGTGGCGGGACCAGTGACGAAGGCTTGAGCGAGGGCGTGCAAGATTCCGAAT
ACCGCAAGCGACAGGCCGATCATCGTCGCGCTCCAGCGAAAGCGGTCCTCGCCGAAAATGACCCAGAGCG
CTGCCGGCACCTGTCCTACGAGTTGCATGATAAAGAAGACAGTCATAAGTGCGGCGACGATAGTCATGCC
CCGCGCCCACCGGAAGGAGCTGACTGGGTTGAAGGCTCTCAAGGGCATCGGTCGAGATCCCGGTGCCTAA
TGAGTGAGCTAACTTACATTAATTGCGTTGCGCTCACTGCCCGCTTTCCAGTCGGGAAACCTGTCGTGCC
AGCTGCATTAATGAATCGGCCAACGCGCGGGGAGAGGCGGTTTGCGTATTGGGCGCCAGGGTGGTTTTTC
TTTTCACCAGTGAGACGGGCAACAGCTGATTGCCCTTCACGGCCTGGCCCTGAGAGAGTTGCAGCAAGCG
GTCCACGCTGGTTTGCCCCAGCAGGCGAAAATCCTGTTTGATGGTGGTTAACGGCGGGATATAACATGAG
CTGTCTTCGGTATCGTCGTATCCCACTACCGAGATATCCGCACCAACGCGCAGCCCGGACTCGGTAATGG
CGCGCATTGCGCCCAGCGCCATCTGATCGTTGGCAACCAGCATCGCAGTGGGAACGATGCCCTCATTCAG
CATTTGCATGGTTTGTTGAAAACCGGACATGGCACTCCAGTCGCCTTCCCGTTCCGCTATCGGCTGAATT
TGATTGCGAGTGAGATATTTATGCCAGCCAGCCAGACGCAGACGCGCCGAGACAGAACTTAATGGGCCCG
CTAACAGCGCGATTTGCTGGTGACCCAATGCGACCAGATGCTCCACGCCCAGTCGCGTACCGTCTTCATG
GGAGAAAATAATACTGTTGATGGGTGTCTGGTCAGAGACATCAAGAAATAACGCCGGAACATTAGTGCAG
GCAGCTTCCACAGCAATGGCATCCTGGTCATCCAGCGGATAGTTAATGATCAGCCCACTGACGCGTTGCG
CGAGAAGATTGTGCACCGCCGCTTTACAGGCTTCGACGCCGCTTCGTTCTACCATCGACACCACCACGCT
GGCACCCAGTTGATCGGCGCGAGATTTAATCGCCGCGACAATTTGCGACGGCGCGTGCAGGGCCAGACTG
GAGGTGGCAACGCCAATCAGCAACGACTGTTTGCCCGCCAGTTGTTGTGCCACGCGGTTGGGAATGTAAT
TCAGCTCCGCCATCGCCGCTTCCACTTTTTCCCGCGTTTTCGCAGAAACGTGGCTGGCCTGGTTCACCAC
GCGGGAAACGGTCTGATAAGAGACACCGGCATACTCTGCGACATCGTATAACGTTACTGGTTTCACATTC
ACCACCCTGAATTGACTCTCTTCCGGGCGCTATCATGCCATACCGCGAAAGGTTTTGCGCCATTCGATGG
TGTCCGGGATCTCGACGCTCTCCCTTATGCGACTCCTGCATTAGGAAGCAGCCCAGTAGTAGGTTGAGGC
CGTTGAGCACCGCCGCCGCAAGGAATGGTGCATGCAAGGAGATGGCGCCCAACAGTCCCCCGGCCACGGG
GCCTGCCACCATACCCACGCCGAAACAAGCGCTCATGAGCCCGAAGTGGCGAGCCCGATCTTCCCCATCG
GTGATGTCGGCGATATAGGCGCCAGCAACCGCACCTGTGGCGCCGGTGATGCCGGCCACGATGCGTCCGG
CGTAGAGGATCGAGATCTCGATCCCGCGAAATTAATACGACTCACTATAGGGGAATTGTGAGCGGATAAC
AATTCCCCTCTAGAAATAATTTTGTTTAACTTTGGCCCAGGAGATATACATATGCATCACCACCATCACC
ATGAAAATCTGTATTTTCAGGGGGAGAGACCAAGCAAAGGAGAAGAACTTTTCACTGGAGTTGTCCCAAT
TCTTGTTGAATTAGATGGTGATGTTAATGGGCACAAATTTTCTGTCCGTGGAGAGGGTGAAGGTGATGCT
ACAAACGGAAAACTCACCCTTAAATTTATTTGCACTACTGGAAAACTACCTGTTCCGTGGCCAACACTTG
TCACTACTCTGACCTATGGTGTTCAATGCTTTTCCCGTTATCCGGATCACATGAAACGGCATGACTTTTT
CAAGAGTGCCATGCCCGAAGGTTATGTACAGGAACGCACTATATCTTTCAAAGATGACGGGACCTACAAG
ACGCGTGCTGAAGTCAAGTTTGAAGGTGATACCCTTGTTAATCGTATCGAGTTAAAGGGTATTGATTTTA
AAGAAGATGGAAACATTCTTGGACACAAACTCGAGTACAACTTTAACTCACACAATGTATACATCACGGC
AGACAAACAAAAGAATGGAATCAAAGCTAACTTCAAAATTCGCCACAACGTTGAAGATGGTTCCGTTCAA
CTAGCAGACCATTATCAACAAAATACTCCAATTGGCGATGGCCCTGTCCTTTTACCAGACAACCATTACC
TGTCGACACAATCTGTCCTTTCGAAAGATCCCAACGAAAAGCGTGACCACATGGTCCTTCTTGAGTTTGT
AACTGCTGCTGGGATTACACATGGCATGGATGAGCTCTACAAAGGCGGCGAACTCAAACCGCAGGAAAAT
CCGAACGCACAAGCGATTCAGGATGATAACAAAGATATTGATTCTGAATAAGAGAGACCGGCCGGCCGAT
CCGGCTGCTAACAAAGCCCGAAAGGAAGCTGAGTTGGCTGCTGCCACCGCTGAGCAATAACTAGCATAAC
CCCTTGGGGCCTCTAAACGGGTCTTGAGGGGTTTTTTGCTGAAAGGAGGAACTATATCCGGAT
